Addgene plasmid #193622: pDL025_HA-rb_IgG_HC_15F11
Purpose: HA-tag heavy chain hypervariable regions grafted into 15F11 scaffold (Zhao et al., 2019) + rabbit heavy chain constant regions + exogenous N-term signal peptide. For co-expression with pDL026.
Depositing lab: Jennifer DeLuca. Depositing organization: Colorado State University, Fort Collins. Publication: Generation and diversification of recombinant monoclonal antibodies. DeLuca KF, Mick JE, Ide AH, Lima WC, Sherman L, Schaller KL, Anderson SM, Zhao N, Stasevich TJ, Varma D, Nilsson J, DeLuca JG. Elife. 2021 Dec 31;10. pii: 72093. doi: 10.7554/eLife.72093. PubMed 34970967.
Backbone
  Vector backbone: pEGFP-N1
  Backbone manufacturer: clontech
  Backbone size w/o insert (bp): 3951
  Total vector size (bp): 5347
  Modifications to backbone: pEGFP-N1 was digested with Sac1 and Not1 to remove the GFP tag.
  Vector type: Mammalian Expression
  Selectable markers: Neomycin (select with G418)
Growth in bacteria
  Bacterial resistance: Kanamycin, 50 μg/mL
  Growth temperature: 37°C
  Growth strain: DH5alpha
  Copy number: High Copy
Gene/Insert
  Gene/Insert name: Anti_HA_15F11 rabbit heavy chain
  Species: Synthetic
  Insert size (bp): 1384
  Promoter: CMV
  Tag / fusion protein: signal peptide (N terminal on insert)
  Cloning method: Gibson Cloning
  Sequencing primers: 5′ CMV-For; 3′ SV40pA-Rev
Terms and licenses: Academic/Nonprofit Terms; Industry Terms: Not Available to Industry
How to cite: pDL025_HA-rb_IgG_HC_15F11 was a gift from Jennifer DeLuca (Addgene plasmid # 193622 ; http://n2t.net/addgene:193622 ; RRID:Addgene_193622)
