[The description below was written by a language model from this plasmid's Addgene catalogue record and pLannotate feature annotations shown in this document.]
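Description:
pDL025_HA-rb_IgG_HC_15F11 is a 5,347 bp mammalian expression plasmid built on the Clontech pEGFP-N1 backbone, from which the GFP coding region was removed by SacI/NotI digestion and replaced by Gibson assembly with a synthetic antibody heavy chain of about 1.4 kb. It is propagated in E. coli from a high-copy ColE1/pUC-type origin and also carries an f1 phage origin. A single NeoR/KanR (Tn5 aminoglycoside phosphotransferase) gene serves both hosts. The bacterial bla-type promoter drives it for kanamycin selection, and the SV40 enhancer/early promoter, with an HSV TK polyadenylation signal, drives it for G418 selection in mammalian cells. The short ble, bGH poly(A) and SV40 large T antigen fragments in the annotation look like residual backbone sequence or partial-match calls rather than functional elements.

The payload is transcribed from the human CMV immediate-early enhancer and promoter and terminated by the SV40 poly(A) signal. It encodes an exogenous N-terminal signal peptide for secretion, followed by a heavy chain variable domain in which the hypervariable regions of an anti-HA-tag antibody have been grafted onto the 15F11 scaffold; the annotation matches this segment to a mouse heavy chain variable region. This is fused to rabbit IgG heavy chain constant regions, detected as IGHG_RABIT. The product is therefore a chimeric, rabbit-format anti-HA heavy chain. It is not functional alone, and is intended for co-expression with the companion plasmid pDL026, presumably the matching light chain, although the record does not state this. The construct belongs to a toolkit for producing recombinant monoclonal antibodies in cultured mammalian cells and diversifying them by swapping species-specific constant regions.
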