Features (pLannotate 1.2.2; 15 found; start..end, strand, type, name):
     60..363     +  enhancer       CMV enhancer: human cytomegalovirus immediate early enhancer
    364..567     +  promoter       CMV promoter: human cytomegalovirus (CMV) immediate early promoter
    590..620     +  misc_feature   MCS (fragment): multiple cloning site
    684..977     +  CDS            HVM56_MOUSE: Experimental evidence at protein level: Swiss-Prot protein existence level 1. From Mus musculus (Mouse).
   1044..2009    +  CDS            IGHG_RABIT: Experimental evidence at protein level: Swiss-Prot protein existence level 1. From Oryctolagus cuniculus (Rabbit).
   2028..2111    +  CDS            large T antigen (fragment): large T antigen from SV40 (simian virus 40)
   2134..2255    +  polyA_signal   SV40 poly(A) signal: SV40 polyadenylation signal
   2289..2717    -  rep_origin     f1 ori (sequence partly withheld): f1 bacteriophage origin of replication; arrow indicates direction of (+) strand synthesis
   2744..2848    +  promoter       AmpR promoter: bla
   2850..3207    +  promoter       SV40 promoter: SV40 enhancer and early promoter
   3242..4036    +  CDS            NeoR/KanR: aminoglycoside phosphotransferase from Tn5; aph(3')-II (or nptII); confers resistance to neomycin, kanamycin, and G418 (Geneticin®)
   4057..4209    +  CDS            ble (fragment): BLE_KLEPN - Experimental evidence at protein level: Swiss-Prot protein existence level 1. Binding protein with a strong affinity to the bleomycin family of antibiotics. Binds to CL990; an antimitotic-antibiotic compound. From Klebsiella pneumoniae.
   4268..4315    +  polyA_signal   HSV TK poly(A) signal: herpes simplex virus thymidine kinase polyadenylation signal (Cole and Stacy, 1985)
   4406..4422    -  polyA_signal   bGH poly(A) signal (fragment): bovine growth hormone polyadenylation signal
   4644..5232    +  rep_origin     ori: high-copy-number ColE1/pMB1/pBR322/pUC origin of replication
>Addgene plasmid #193622 | pDL025_HA-rb_IgG_HC_15F11 | addgene full sequence | sequence record 446783 | Addgene NGS Result
AGTTATTAATAGTAATCAATTACGGGGTCATTAGTTCATAGCCCATATATGGAGTTCCGCGTTACATAAC
TTACGGTAAATGGCCCGCCTGGCTGACCGCCCAACGACCCCCGCCCATTGACGTCAATAATGACGTATGT
TCCCATAGTAACGCCAATAGGGACTTTCCATTGACGTCAATGGGTGGAGTATTTACGGTAAACTGCCCAC
TTGGCAGTACATCAAGTGTATCATATGCCAAGTACGCCCCCTATTGACGTCAATGACGGTAAATGGCCCG
CCTGGCATTATGCCCAGTACATGACCTTATGGGACTTTCCTACTTGGCAGTACATCTACGTATTAGTCAT
CGCTATTACCATGGTGATGCGGTTTTGGCAGTACATCAATGGGCGTGGATAGCGGTTTGACTCACGGGGA
TTTCCAAGTCTCCACCCCATTGACGTCAATGGGAGTTTGTTTTGGCACCAAAATCAACGGGACTTTCCAA
AATGTCGTAACAACTCCGCCCCATTGACGCAAATGGGCGGTAGGCGTGTACGGTGGGAGGTCTATATAAG
CAGAGCTGGTTTAGTGAACCGTCAGATCCGCTAGCGCTACCGGACTCAGATCTCGAGCTCGCCACCATGG
AATGGAGCTGGGTCTTTCTCTTCTTCCTGTCAGTAACTACAGGTGTCCACTCCGAGGTGAAGCTGGTGGA
GTCTGGGGGAGGCTTAGTGAAGCCTGGAGGGTCCCTGAAACTCTCCTGTGCAGCCTCTGGATTCACTTTC
AGTAGTTATGGCATGTCTTGGGTTCGCCAGACTCCGGAGAAGAGGCTGGAGTGGGTCGCAACCATTAGTA
GAGGTGGTAGTTATACCTACTATCCAGACAGTGTGAAGGGGCGATTCACCATCTCCAGAGACAATGCCAA
GAACACCCTGTACCTGCAAATGAGCAGTCTGAGGTCTGAGGACACGGCCATATATTACTGTGCAAGACGG
GAAACATACGATGAAAAGGGCTTTGCCTACTGGGGCCCTGGAACACTCGTGACCGTGTCATCTGGACAGC
CCAAGGCTCCTAGCGTGTTCCCTCTGGCTCCTTGCTGTGGCGATACCCCTAGCAGCACAGTGACACTGGG
CTGTCTCGTGAAGGGCTACCTGCCTGAACCTGTGACCGTGACATGGAACAGCGGCACCCTGACCAACGGC
GTGCGGACATTTCCTAGCGTCAGACAGAGCAGCGGCCTGTACTCTCTGAGCAGCGTGGTGTCTGTGACCA
GCAGCTCTCAGCCCGTGACCTGCAATGTGGCCCATCCTGCCACCAACACCAAGGTGGACAAAACCGTGGC
TCCCAGCACCTGTAGCAAGCCCACATGTCCTCCACCTGAGCTGCTCGGAGGCCCCAGCGTGTTCATCTTT
CCACCTAAGCCTAAGGACACCCTGATGATCAGCAGAACCCCTGAAGTGACCTGCGTGGTGGTGGACGTGT
CCCAGGATGATCCTGAGGTGCAGTTCACCTGGTACATCAACAACGAGCAAGTGCGGACCGCCAGACCTCC
TCTGAGAGAGCAGCAGTTCAACAGCACCATCAGAGTGGTGTCTACCCTGCCTATCGCTCACCAGGATTGG
CTGCGGGGCAAAGAATTCAAGTGCAAGGTGCACAACAAGGCCCTGCCTGCTCCTATCGAGAAAACCATCT
CCAAGGCCAGAGGCCAGCCACTGGAACCCAAGGTGTACACAATGGGCCCTCCAAGAGAGGAACTGAGCAG
CAGATCCGTGTCTCTGACCTGCATGATCAACGGCTTCTACCCCAGCGACATCAGCGTGGAATGGGAGAAG
AATGGCAAGGCCGAGGACAACTACAAGACAACCCCTGCCGTGCTGGATAGCGACGGCAGCTACTTCCTGT
ACAGCAAGCTGAGCGTGCCCACCTCTGAATGGCAACGGGGAGATGTGTTTACCTGCAGCGTGATGCACGA
GGCCCTGCACAACCACTACACCCAGAAGTCCATCAGCAGGTCCCCAGGATGAGCGGCCGCGACTCTAGAT
CATAATCAGCCATACCACATTTGTAGAGGTTTTACTTGCTTTAAAAAACCTCCCACACCTCCCCCTGAAC
CTGAAACATAAAATGAATGCAATTGTTGTTGTTAACTTGTTTATTGCAGCTTATAATGGTTACAAATAAA
GCAATAGCATCACAAATTTCACAAATAAAGCATTTTTTTCACTGCATTCTAGTTGTGGTTTGTCCAAACT
CATCAATGTATCTTAAGGCGTAAATTGTAAGCGTTAATATTTTGTTAAAATTCGCGTTAAATTTTTGTTA
AATCAGCTCATTTTTTAACCAATAGGCCGAAATCGGCAAAATCCCTTATAAATCAAAAGAATAGACCGAG
ATAGGGT
[37 nt withheld, positions 2388-2424]
AAAGAACGTGGACTCCAACGTCAAAGG
[49 nt withheld, positions 2452-2500]
T
[91 nt withheld, positions 2502-2592]
G
[124 nt withheld, positions 2594-2717]
CAGGTGGCACTTTTCGGGGAAATGTGCGCGGAACCCCTATTTGTTTATTTTTCTAAATACATTCAAATAT
GTATCCGCTCATGAGACAATAACCCTGATAAATGCTTCAATAATATTGAAAAAGGAAGAGTCCTGAGGCG
GAAAGAACCAGCTGTGGAATGTGTGTCAGTTAGGGTGTGGAAAGTCCCCAGGCTCCCCAGCAGGCAGAAG
TATGCAAAGCATGCATCTCAATTAGTCAGCAACCAGGTGTGGAAAGTCCCCAGGCTCCCCAGCAGGCAGA
AGTATGCAAAGCATGCATCTCAATTAGTCAGCAACCATAGTCCCGCCCCTAACTCCGCCCATCCCGCCCC
TAACTCCGCCCAGTTCCGCCCATTCTCCGCCCCATGGCTGACTAATTTTTTTTATTTATGCAGAGGCCGA
GGCCGCCTCGGCCTCTGAGCTATTCCAGAAGTAGTGAGGAGGCTTTTTTGGAGGCCTAGGCTTTTGCAAA
GATCGATCAAGAGACAGGATGAGGATCGTTTCGCATGATTGAACAAGATGGATTGCACGCAGGTTCTCCG
GCCGCTTGGGTGGAGAGGCTATTCGGCTATGACTGGGCACAACAGACAATCGGCTGCTCTGATGCCGCCG
TGTTCCGGCTGTCAGCGCAGGGGCGCCCGGTTCTTTTTGTCAAGACCGACCTGTCCGGTGCCCTGAATGA
ACTGCAAGACGAGGCAGCGCGGCTATCGTGGCTGGCCACGACGGGCGTTCCTTGCGCAGCTGTGCTCGAC
GTTGTCACTGAAGCGGGAAGGGACTGGCTGCTATTGGGCGAAGTGCCGGGGCAGGATCTCCTGTCATCTC
ACCTTGCTCCTGCCGAGAAAGTATCCATCATGGCTGATGCAATGCGGCGGCTGCATACGCTTGATCCGGC
TACCTGCCCATTCGACCACCAAGCGAAACATCGCATCGAGCGAGCACGTACTCGGATGGAAGCCGGTCTT
GTCGATCAGGATGATCTGGACGAAGAGCATCAGGGGCTCGCGCCAGCCGAACTGTTCGCCAGGCTCAAGG
CGAGCATGCCCGACGGCGAGGATCTCGTCGTGACCCATGGCGATGCCTGCTTGCCGAATATCATGGTGGA
AAATGGCCGCTTTTCTGGATTCATCGACTGTGGCCGGCTGGGTGTGGCGGACCGCTATCAGGACATAGCG
TTGGCTACCCGTGATATTGCTGAAGAGCTTGGCGGCGAATGGGCTGACCGCTTCCTCGTGCTTTACGGTA
TCGCCGCTCCCGATTCGCAGCGCATCGCCTTCTATCGCCTTCTTGACGAGTTCTTCTGAGCGGGACTCTG
GGGTTCGAAATGACCGACCAAGCGACGCCCAACCTGCCATCACGAGATTTCGATTCCACCGCCGCCTTCT
ATGAAAGGTTGGGCTTCGGAATCGTTTTCCGGGACGCCGGCTGGATGATCCTCCAGCGCGGGGATCTCAT
GCTGGAGTTCTTCGCCCACCCTAGGGGGAGGCTAACTGAAACACGGAAGGAGACAATACCGGAAGGAACC
CGCGCTATGACGGCAATAAAAAGACAGAATAAAACGCACGGTGTTGGGTCGTTTGTTCATAAACGCGGGG
TTCGGTCCCAGGGCTGGCACTCTGTCGATACCCCACCGAGACCCCATTGGGGCCAATACGCCCGCGTTTC
TTCCTTTTCCCCACCCCACCCCCCAAGTTCGGGTGAAGGCCCAGGGCTCGCAGCCAACGTCGGGGCGGCA
GGCCCTGCCATAGCCTCAGGTTACTCATATATACTTTAGATTGATTTAAAACTTCATTTTTAATTTAAAA
GGATCTAGGTGAAGATCCTTTTTGATAATCTCATGACCAAAATCCCTTAACGTGAGTTTTCGTTCCACTG
AGCGTCAGACCCCGTAGAAAAGATCAAAGGATCTTCTTGAGATCCTTTTTTTCTGCGCGTAATCTGCTGC
TTGCAAACAAAAAAACCACCGCTACCAGCGGTGGTTTGTTTGCCGGATCAAGAGCTACCAACTCTTTTTC
CGAAGGTAACTGGCTTCAGCAGAGCGCAGATACCAAATACTGTTCTTCTAGTGTAGCCGTAGTTAGGCCA
CCACTTCAAGAACTCTGTAGCACCGCCTACATACCTCGCTCTGCTAATCCTGTTACCAGTGGCTGCTGCC
AGTGGCGATAAGTCGTGTCTTACCGGGTTGGACTCAAGACGATAGTTACCGGATAAGGCGCAGCGGTCGG
GCTGAACGGGGGGTTCGTGCACACAGCCCAGCTTGGAGCGAACGACCTACACCGAACTGAGATACCTACA
GCGTGAGCTATGAGAAAGCGCCACGCTTCCCGAAGGGAGAAAGGCGGACAGGTATCCGGTAAGCGGCAGG
GTCGGAACAGGAGAGCGCACGAGGGAGCTTCCAGGGGGAAACGCCTGGTATCTTTATAGTCCTGTCGGGT
TTCGCCACCTCTGACTTGAGCGTCGATTTTTGTGATGCTCGTCAGGGGGGCGGAGCCTATGGAAAAACGC
CAGCAACGCGGCCTTTTTACGGTTCCTGGCCTTTTGCTGGCCTTTTGCTCACATGTTCTTTCCTGCGTTA
TCCCCTGATTCTGTGGATAACCGTATTACCGCCATGCATT
